Addgene plasmid #129945: pRDAX-429 N-Tag Venus173/155[2] L20 FRB mCherry
Purpose: PPI (BiFC/TriFC) assay vector
Depositing lab: Gary Lewin. Depositing organization: Max-Delbrueck-Centrum fuer Molekulare Medizin (MDC).
Backbone
  Vector backbone: custom built
  Vector type: Mammalian Expression
Growth in bacteria
  Bacterial resistance: Ampicillin, 100 μg/mL
  Growth temperature: 37°C
  Growth strain: DH5alpha
  Copy number: High Copy
Gene/Insert
  Gene/Insert name: FRB
  Species: M. musculus (mouse)
  Cloning method: Restriction Enzyme; 5′ cloning site unknown (unknown if destroyed); 3′ cloning site unknown (unknown if destroyed)
Terms and licenses: Academic/Nonprofit Terms; Industry Terms: Not Available to Industry
How to cite: pRDAX-429 N-Tag Venus173/155[2] L20 FRB mCherry was a gift from Gary Lewin (Addgene plasmid # 129945 ; http://n2t.net/addgene:129945 ; RRID:Addgene_129945)
