[The description below was written by a language model from this plasmid's Addgene catalogue record and pLannotate feature annotations shown in this document.]
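Description:
pRDAX-429 N-Tag Venus173/155[2] L20 FRB mCherry is a custom-built mammalian expression plasmid of about 6.5 kb, designed for protein–protein interaction assays based on bimolecular or trimolecular fluorescence complementation (BiFC/TriFC). It is propagated in E. coli as a high-copy plasmid through a ColE1/pUC-type origin and is selected with ampicillin via the β-lactamase gene and its native promoter. No mammalian selection marker is annotated.

The expression cassette is driven by the CMV immediate-early enhancer and promoter, followed by a chimeric β-globin/immunoglobulin intron that promotes efficient processing of the transcript. The first open reading frame begins with a short fragment of an Aequorea-derived fluorescent protein. The annotation software matched it to mT-Sapphire, but from the construct name it is presumably the split Venus fragment defined by the 155/173 breakpoints. This fragment sits N-terminal to FRB, the FKBP–rapamycin binding domain, and the gap between the two features is consistent with the "L20" linker in the name. The catalogue lists FRB as mouse, whereas the feature annotation describes it as the domain of human FRAP; the record does not resolve this.

Downstream, an EMCV IRES allows mCherry to be translated from the same mRNA, giving a red signal that reports transfection and expression level independently of complementation. A second copy of the chimeric intron, a WPRE and the bGH polyadenylation signal complete the unit, with residual β-globin sequence and a rabbit β-globin poly(A) signal beyond it. Because FRB dimerises with FKBP in the presence of rapamycin, this construct plausibly serves as an inducible control partner for the assay system, although the record does not say so.
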