Features (pLannotate 1.2.2; 17 found; start..end, strand, type, name):
    155..532     +  enhancer       CMV enhancer: human cytomegalovirus immediate early enhancer
    534..733     +  promoter       CMV promoter: human cytomegalovirus (CMV) immediate early promoter
    872..1004    +  intron         chimeric intron: chimera between introns from human β-globin and immunoglobulin heavy chain genes
    986..1279    +  CDS            mT-Sapphire (fragment): mT-Sapphire is a basic (constitutively fluorescent) long stokes shift fluorescent protein published in 2008, derived from Aequorea victoria. It has low acid sensitivity.
   1346..1621    +  CDS            FRB: FKBP-rapamycin binding domain of human FRAP
   1638..2224    +  misc_feature   IRES2: internal ribosome entry site (IRES) of the encephalomyocarditis virus (EMCV)
   2225..2932    +  CDS            mCherry: mCherry is a basic (constitutively fluorescent) red fluorescent protein published in 2004, derived from Discosoma sp.. It is reported to be a very rapidly-maturing monomer with low acid sensitivity.
   2981..3113    +  intron         chimeric intron: chimera between introns from human β-globin and immunoglobulin heavy chain genes
   3122..3710    +  misc_feature   WPRE: woodchuck hepatitis virus posttranscriptional regulatory element
   3714..3730    +  misc_feature   MCS (fragment): pUC18/19 multiple cloning site
   3743..3854    +  polyA_signal   bGH poly(A) signal: bovine growth hormone polyadenylation signal
   3950..3968    -  promoter       T3 promoter: promoter for bacteriophage T3 RNA polymerase
   4027..4101    +  CDS            HBB (fragment): HBB_PONPY - Experimental evidence at transcript level: Swiss-Prot protein existence level 2. Involved in oxygen transport from the lung to the various peripheral tissues. From Pongo pygmaeus (Bornean orangutan).
   4172..4227    +  polyA_signal   β-globin poly(A) signal: rabbit β-globin polyadenylation signal (Gil and Proudfoot, 1987)
   4606..5194    -  rep_origin     ori: high-copy-number ColE1/pMB1/pBR322/pUC origin of replication
   5365..6225    -  CDS            AmpR: β-lactamase; bla; confers resistance to ampicillin, carbenicillin, and related antibiotics
   6226..6330    -  promoter       AmpR promoter: bla
>Addgene plasmid #129945 | pRDAX-429 N-Tag Venus173/155[2] L20 FRB mCherry | depositor full sequence | sequence record 249323 | Full Sequence
GCCTGCCTCCAGGCCTCAATATTGGCCATTAGCCATATTATTCATTGGTTATATAGCATAAATCAATATT
GGCTATTGGCCATTGCATACGTTGTATCTATATCATAATATGTACATTTATATTGGCTCATGTCCAATAT
GACCGCCATGTTGGCATTGATTATTGACTAGTTATTAATAGTAATCAATTACGGGGTCATTAGTTCATAG
CCCATATATGGAGTTCCGCGTTACATAACTTACGGTAAATGGCCCGCCTGGCTGACCGCCCAACGACCCC
CGCCCATTGACGTCAATAATGACGTATGTTCCCATAGTAACGCCAATAGGGACTTTCCATTGACGTCAAT
GGGTGGAGTATTTACGGTAAACTGCCCACTTGGCAGTACATCAAGTGTATCATATGCCAAGTCCGCCCCC
TATTGACGTCAATGACGGTAAATGGCCCGCCTGGCATTATGCCCAGTACATGACCTTACGGGACTTTCCT
ACTTGGCAGTACATCTACGTATTAGTCATCGCTATTACCATGGTGATGCGGTTTTGGCAGTACACCAATG
GGCGTGGATAGCGGTTTGACTCACGGGGATTTCCAAGTCTCCACCCCATTGACGTCAATGGGAGTTTGTT
TTGGCACCAAAATCAACGGGACTTTCCAAAATGTCGTAATAACCCCGCCCCGTTGACGCAAATGGGCGGT
AGGCGTGTACGGTGGGAGGTCTATATAAGCAGAGCTCGTTTAGTGAACCGTCAGATCACTAGAAGCTTTA
TTGCGGTAGTTTATCACAGTTAAATTGCTAACGCAGTCAGTGCTTCTGACACAACAGTCTCGAACTTAAG
CTGCAGAAGTTGGTCGTGAGGCACTGGGCAGGTAAGTATCAAGGTTACAAGACAGGTTTAAGGAGACCAA
TAGAAACTGGGCTTGTCGAGACAGAGAAGACTCTTGCGTTTCTGATAGGCACCTATTGGTCTTACTGACA
TCCACTTTGCCTTTCTCTCCACAGGTGTCCACTCCCAGGCCACCATGGATAAGCAGAAGAATGGGATTAA
GGCGAACTTCAAGATCCGACACAACATCGAGGATGGTGGGGTCCAGCTTGCCGACCATTATCAGCAGAAC
ACACCCATTGGGGATGGACCAGTCCTGTTGCCGGATAACCACTACCTCAGTTACCAGAGCAAACTGTCCA
AAGATCCCAATGAGAAGAGGGACCATATGGTACTGCTCGAATTCGTGACTGCAGCAGGCATTACCCTTGG
GATGGATGAACTTTATAAGGGGAGTCCTGGCGGTGGATCCGGAGGCTCTGGGAGCTCTGCCAGCGGTGGC
AGCACCTCCGTGGCCATCCTCTGGCATGAGATGTGGCATGAAGGCCTGGAAGAGGCATCTCGTTTGTACT
TTGGGGAAAGGAACGTGAAAGGCATGTTTGAGGTGCTGGAGCCCTTGCATGCTATGATGGAACGGGGCCC
CCAGACTCTGAAGGAAACATCCTTTAATCAGGCCTATGGTCGAGATTTAATGGAGGCCCAAGAGTGGTGC
AGGAAGTACATGAAATCAGGGAATGTCAAGGACCTCACCCAAGCCTGGGACCTCTATTATCATGTGTTCC
GACGAATCTCATAAGAATTCAGATCCGCCCCTCTCCCTCCCCCCCCCCTAACGTTACTGGCCGAAGCCGC
TTGGAATAAGGCCGGTGTGCGTTTGTCTATATGTTATTTTCCACCATATTGCCGTCTTTTGGCAATGTGA
GGGCCCGGAAACCTGGCCCTGTCTTCTTGACGAGCATTCCTAGGGGTCTTTCCCCTCTCGCCAAAGGAAT
GCAAGGTCTGTTGAATGTCGTGAAGGAAGCAGTTCCTCTGGTAGCTTCTTGAAGACAAACAACGTCTGTA
GCGACCCTTTGCAGGCAGCGGAACCCCCCACCTGGCGACAGGTGCCTCTGCGGCCAAAAGCCACGTGTAT
AAGATACACCTGCAAAGGCGGCACAACCCCAGTGCCACGTTGTGAGTTGGATAGTTGTGGAAAGAGTCAA
ATGGCTCTCCTCAAGCGTATTCAACAAGGGGCTGAAGGATGCCCAGAAGGTACCCCATTGTATGGGATCT
GATCTGGGGCCTCGGTACACATGCTTTACATGTGTTTAGTCGAGGTTAAAAAAACGTCTAGGCCCCCCGA
ACCACGGGGACGTGGTTTTCCTTTGAAAAACACGATGATAATATGGCCACAACCATGGTGAGCAAGGGCG
AGGAGGATAACATGGCCATCATCAAGGAGTTCATGCGCTTCAAGGTGCACATGGAGGGCTCCGTGAACGG
CCACGAGTTCGAGATCGAGGGCGAGGGCGAGGGCCGCCCCTACGAGGGCACCCAGACCGCCAAGCTGAAG
GTGACCAAGGGTGGCCCCCTGCCCTTCGCCTGGGACATCCTGTCCCCTCAGTTCATGTACGGCTCCAAGG
CCTACGTGAAGCACCCCGCCGACATCCCCGACTACTTGAAGCTGTCCTTCCCCGAGGGCTTCAAGTGGGA
GCGCGTGATGAACTTCGAGGACGGCGGCGTGGTGACCGTGACCCAGGACTCCTCCCTGCAGGACGGCGAG
TTCATCTACAAGGTGAAGCTGCGCGGCACCAACTTCCCCTCCGACGGCCCCGTAATGCAGAAGAAGACCA
TGGGCTGGGAGGCCTCCTCCGAGCGGATGTACCCCGAGGACGGCGCCCTGAAGGGCGAGATCAAGCAGAG
GCTGAAGCTGAAGGACGGCGGCCACTACGACGCTGAGGTCAAGACCACCTACAAGGCCAAGAAGCCCGTG
CAGCTGCCCGGCGCCTACAACGTCAACATCAAGTTGGACATCACCTCCCACAACGAGGACTACACCATCG
TGGAACAGTACGAACGCGCCGAGGGCCGCCACTCCACCGGCGGCATGGACGAGCTGTACAAGTAAACCGG
TGCTCGAGGTACCGATGAATAGCTAAGGTCGAGGCCGCAGGTAAGTATCAAGGTTACAAGACAGGTTTAA
GGAGACCAATAGAAACTGGGCTTGTCGAGACAGAGAAGACTCTTGCGTTTCTGATAGGCACCTATTGGTC
TTACTGACATCCACTTTGCCTTTCTCTCCACAGGTGTCGACAATCAACCTCTGGATTACAAAATTTGTGA
AAGATTGACTGGTATTCTTAACTATGTTGCTCCTTTTACGCTATGTGGATACGCTGCTTTAATGCCTTTG
TATCATGCTATTGCTTCCCGTATGGCTTTCATTTTCTCCTCCTTGTATAAATCCTGGTTGCTGTCTCTTT
ATGAGGAGTTGTGGCCCGTTGTCAGGCAACGTGGCGTGGTGTGCACTGTGTTTGCTGACGCAACCCCCAC
TGGTTGGGGCATTGCCACCACCTGTCAGCTCCTTTCCGGGACTTTCGCTTTCCCCCTCCCTATTGCCACG
GCGGAACTCATCGCCGCCTGCCTTGCCCGCTGCTGGACAGGGGCTCGGCTGTTGGGCACTGACAATTCCG
TGGTGTTGTCGGGGAAGCTGACGTCCTTTCCATGGCTGCTCGCCTGTGTTGCCACCTGGATTCTGCGCGG
GACGTCCTTCTGCTACGTCCCTTCGGCCCTCAATCCAGCGGACCTTCCTTCCCGCGGCCTGCTGCCGGCT
CTGCGGCCTCTTCCGCGTCTTCGCCTTCGCCCTCAGACGAGTCGGATCTCCCTTTGGGCCGCCTCCCCGC
CTGGAATTCGAGCTCGGTACGATCAGCCTCGACTGTGCCTTCTAGTTGCCAGCCATCTGTTGTTTGCCCC
TCCCCCGTGCCTTCCTTGACCCTGGAAGGTGCCACTCCCACTGTCCTTTCCTAATAAAATGAGGAAATTG
CATCGCATTGTCTGAGTAGGTGTCATTCTATTCTGGGGGGTGGGGTGGGGCAGGACAGCAAGGGGGAGGA
TTGGGAAGACAATAGCCCAGCTTTTGTTCCCTTTAGTGAGGGTTAATTGCGCGCTTGGCGTAATCATGGT
CATAGCTGTTTCCTGTGTGAAATTGTTATCCGCTAATTCACTCCTCAGGTGCAGGCTGCCTATCAGAAGG
TGGTGGCTGGTGTGGCCAATGCCCTGGCTCACAAATACCACTGAGATCTTTTTCCCTCTGCCAAAAATTA
TGGGGACATCATGAAGCCCCTTGAGCATCTGACTTCTGGCTAATAAAGGAAATTTATTTTCATTGCAATA
GTGTGTTGGAATTTTTTGTGTCTCTCACTCGGAAGGACATATGGGAGGGCAAATCATTTAAAACATCAGA
ATGAGTATTTGGTTTAGAGTTTGGCAACATATGCCCATATGCTGGCTGCCATGAACAAAGGTTGGCTATA
AAGAGGTCATCAGTATATGAAACAGCCCCCTGCTGTCCATTCCTTATTCCATAGAAAAGCCTTGACTTGA
GGTTAGATTTTTTTTATATTTTGTTTTGTGTTATTTTTTTCTTTAACATCCCTAAAATTTTCCTTACATG
TTTTACTAGCCAGATTTTTCCTCCTCTCCTGACTACTCCCAGTCATAGCTGTCCCTCTTCTCTTATGGAG
ATCGGCCGGCCGCCGGCGTCGACGCGCGCGGCCGCGGCGCGCCGTTGCTGGCGTTTTTCCATAGGCTCCG
CCCCCCTGACGAGCATCACAAAAATCGACGCTCAAGTCAGAGGTGGCGAAACCCGACAGGACTATAAAGA
TACCAGGCGTTTCCCCCTGGAAGCTCCCTCGTGCGCTCTCCTGTTCCGACCCTGCCGCTTACCGGATACC
TGTCCGCCTTTCTCCCTTCGGGAAGCGTGGCGCTTTCTCATAGCTCACGCTGTAGGTATCTCAGTTCGGT
GTAGGTCGTTCGCTCCAAGCTGGGCTGTGTGCACGAACCCCCCGTTCAGCCCGACCGCTGCGCCTTATCC
GGTAACTATCGTCTTGAGTCCAACCCGGTAAGACACGACTTATCGCCACTGGCAGCAGCCACTGGTAACA
GGATTAGCAGAGCGAGGTATGTAGGCGGTGCTACAGAGTTCTTGAAGTGGTGGCCTAACTACGGCTACAC
TAGAAGAACAGTATTTGGTATCTGCGCTCTGCTGAAGCCAGTTACCTTCGGAAAAAGAGTTGGTAGCTCT
TGATCCGGCAAACAAACCACCGCTGGTAGCGGTGGTTTTTTTGTTTGCAAGCAGCAGATTACGCGCAGAA
AAAAAGGATCTCAAGAAGATCCTTTGATCTTTTCTACGGGGTCTGACGCTCAGTGGAACGAAAACTCACG
TTAAGGGATTTTGGTCATGAGATTATCAAAAAGGATCTTCACCTAGATCCTTTTAAATTAAAAATGAAGT
TTTAAATCAATCTAAAGTATATATGAGTAAACTTGGTCTGACAGTTACCAATGCTTAATCAGTGAGGCAC
CTATCTCAGCGATCTGTCTATTTCGTTCATCCATAGTTGCCTGACTCCCCGTCGTGTAGATAACTACGAT
ACGGGAGGGCTTACCATCTGGCCCCAGTGCTGCAATGATACCGCGAGACCCACGCTCACCGGCTCCAGAT
TTATCAGCAATAAACCAGCCAGCCGGAAGGGCCGAGCGCAGAAGTGGTCCTGCAACTTTATCCGCCTCCA
TCCAGTCTATTAATTGTTGCCGGGAAGCTAGAGTAAGTAGTTCGCCAGTTAATAGTTTGCGCAACGTTGT
TGCCATTGCTACAGGCATCGTGGTGTCACGCTCGTCGTTTGGTATGGCTTCATTCAGCTCCGGTTCCCAA
CGATCAAGGCGAGTTACATGATCCCCCATGTTGTGCAAAAAAGCGGTTAGCTCCTTCGGTCCTCCGATCG
TTGTCAGAAGTAAGTTGGCCGCAGTGTTATCACTCATGGTTATGGCAGCACTGCATAATTCTCTTACTGT
CATGCCATCCGTAAGATGCTTTTCTGTGACTGGTGAGTACTCAACCAAGTCATTCTGAGAATAGTGTATG
CGGCGACCGAGTTGCTCTTGCCCGGCGTCAATACGGGATAATACCGCGCCACATAGCAGAACTTTAAAAG
TGCTCATCATTGGAAAACGTTCTTCGGGGCGAAAACTCTCAAGGATCTTACCGCTGTTGAGATCCAGTTC
GATGTAACCCACTCGTGCACCCAACTGATCTTCAGCATCTTTTACTTTCACCAGCGTTTCTGGGTGAGCA
AAAACAGGAAGGCAAAATGCCGCAAAAAAGGGAATAAGGGCGACACGGAAATGTTGAATACTCATACTCT
TCCTTTTTCAATATTATTGAAGCATTTATCAGGGTTATTGTCTCATGAGCGGATACATATTTGAATGTAT
TTAGAAAAATAAACAAATAGGGGTTCCGCGCACATTTCCCCGAAAAGTGCCACCTGACGTCTAAGAAACC
ATTATTATCATGACATTAACCTATAAAAATAGGCGTATCACGAGGCCCTTTCGTCTACGCGCGCGCCGGC
GGCGCGCCGTCGACGGCCGGCCGCGGCCGC
